>Addgene plasmid #175884 | pDL2 | addgene full sequence | sequence record 375391 | Addgene NGS Result
CTTTCCTGCGTTATCCCCTGATTCTGTGGATAACCGTATTACCGCCTTTGAGTGAGCTGATACCGCTCGC
CGCAGCCGAACGACCGAGCGCAGCGAGTCAGTGAGCGAGGAAGCGGAAGAGCGCCCAATACGCAAACCGC
CTCTCCCCGCGCGTTGGCCGATTCATTAATGCAGCTGGCACGACAGGTTTCCCGACTGGAAAGCGGGCAG
TGAGCGCAACGCAATTAATACGCGTACCGCTAGCCAGGAAGAGTTTGTAGAAACGCAAAAAGGCCATCCG
TCAGGATGGCCTTCTGCTTAGTTTGATGCCTGGCAGTTTATGGCGGGCGTCCTGCCCGCCACCCTCCGGG
CCGTTGCTTCACAACGTTCAAATCCGCTCCCGGCGGATTTGTCCTACTCAGGAGAGCGTTCACCGACAAA
CAACAGATAAAACGAAAGGCCCAGTCTTCCGACTGAGCCTTTCGTTTTATTTGATGCCTGGCAGTTCCCT
ACTCTCGCGTTAACGCTAGCATGGATGTTTTCCCAGTCACGACGTTGTAAAACGACGGCCAGTCTTAAGC
TCGGGCCCCAAATAATGATTTTATTTTGACTGATAGTGACCTGTTCGTTGCAACAAATTGATGAGCAATG
CTTTTTTATAATGCCAACTTTGTACAAAAAAGCAGGCTCCGCGGCCGCCTTGTTTAACTTTAAGAAGGAG
CCCTTCACCATGCATGAGCTCGAGAACCATGTTTCAAACTCAAGAGGCAAGTTTCACAAATCCTGCTATG
AACGGTACTGCTATGTCTGCAAAGAGAAGAAGATGAAAACGTACAATATTCATCCGTTTTGGGAGGAAAG
ATACTGCCCTGTTCATGAAGCTGATGGAACTCCCAAATGCTGCAGTTGCGAAAGGTTAGAGCCTAGGGGA
ACAAAGTATGGAAAGCTTAGTGATGGTCGATGGCTATGCCTAGAATGTGGGAAATCCGCTATGGATTCTG
ATGAATGCCAGCCTTTGTACTTTGACATGCGTGATTTCTTCGAAAGCTTAAACATGAAGATTGAGAAAGA
ATTTCCTTTAATTTTGGTGCGGAAAGAACTGCTCAATAAAAAGGAAGAGAAAATTGACAATCATTATGAG
GTGTTAATCAGAGCTTATTGCATGTCTGAACAGAAGATCATGACATATGTCTCAGAGGAGCCAAGGACGG
GTCAGAACAAGCAGCTTATAGACATGGATACGGAACCTCAAGGGGTTGTTCATGAGTGCAAGGTCACTGC
AATTCTCATCCTATATGGACTTCCTAGATTGCTAACAGGATATATCTTGGCTCACGAGATGATGCATGCT
TGGCTTAGACTCAATGGACATATGAACCTGAACAACATTTTGGAAGAAGGAATATGCCAAGTGCTAGGTC
ACCTGTGGTTGGAGTCTCAGACATACGCCACTGCTGATACTACTGCAGATGCAGCATCAGCTTCTTCTTC
TTCTTCCCGCACTCCTCCAGCTGCTAGTGCCTCAAAGAAAGGTGAGTGGTCTGATTTCGACAAGAAACTG
GTGGAGTTTTGCAAGAATCAGATAGAAACAGACGAATCACCGGTCTACGGTCTTGGATTCAGGACAGTTA
ACGAGATGGTGACAAACTCCAGCCTCCAGGAAACCCTCAAGGAGATTCTTCGCCGGAGGAAGGGTGGGCG
CGCCGACCCAGCTTTCTTGTACAAAGTTGGCATTATAAGAAAGCATTGCTTATCAATTTGTTGCAACGAA
CAGGTCACTATCAGTCAAAATAAAATCATTATTTGCCATCCAGCTGATATCCCCTATAGTGAGTCGTATT
ACATGGTCATAGCTGTTTCCTGGCAGCTCTGGCCCGTGTCTCAAAATCTCTGATGTTACATTGCACAAGA
TAAAAATATATCATCATGAACAATAAAACTGTCTGCTTACATAAACAGTAATACAAGGGGTGTTATGAGC
CATATTCAACGGGAAACGTCGAGGCCGCGATTAAATTCCAACATGGATGCTGATTTATATGGGTATAAAT
GGGCTCGCGATAATGTCGGGCAATCAGGTGCGACAATCTATCGCTTGTATGGGAAGCCCGATGCGCCAGA
GTTGTTTCTGAAACATGGCAAAGGTAGCGTTGCCAATGATGTTACAGATGAGATGGTCAGACTAAACTGG
CTGACGGAATTTATGCCTCTTCCGACCATCAAGCATTTTATCCGTACTCCTGATGATGCATGGTTACTCA
CCACTGCGATCCCCGGAAAAACAGCATTCCAGGTATTAGAAGAATATCCTGATTCAGGTGAAAATATTGT
TGATGCGCTGGCAGTGTTCCTGCGCCGGTTGCATTCGATTCCTGTTTGTAATTGTCCTTTTAACAGCGAT
CGCGTATTTCGTCTCGCTCAGGCGCAATCACGAATGAATAACGGTTTGGTTGATGCGAGTGATTTTGATG
ACGAGCGTAATGGCTGGCCTGTTGAACAAGTCTGGAAAGAAATGCATAAACTTTTGCCATTCTCACCGGA
TTCAGTCGTCACTCATGGTGATTTCTCACTTGATAACCTTATTTTTGACGAGGGGAAATTAATAGGTTGT
ATTGATGTTGGACGAGTCGGAATCGCAGACCGATACCAGGATCTTGCCATCCTATGGAACTGCCTCGGTG
AGTTTTCTCCTTCATTACAGAAACGGCTTTTTCAAAAATATGGTATTGATAATCCTGATATGAATAAATT
GCAGTTTCATTTGATGCTCGATGAGTTTTTCTAATCAGAATTGGTTAATTGGTTGTAACACTGGCAGAGC
ATTACGCTGACTTGACGGGACGGCGCAAGCTCATGACCAAAATCCCTTAACGTGAGTTACGCGTCGTTCC
ACTGAGCGTCAGACCCCGTAGAAAAGATCAAAGGATCTTCTTGAGATCCTTTTTTTCTGCGCGTAATCTG
CTGCTTGCAAACAAAAAAACCACCGCTACCAGCGGTGGTTTGTTTGCCGGATCAAGAGCTACCAACTCTT
TTTCCGAAGGTAACTGGCTTCAGCAGAGCGCAGATACCAAATACTGTTCTTCTAGTGTAGCCGTAGTTAG
GCCACCACTTCAAGAACTCTGTAGCACCGCCTACATACCTCGCTCTGCTAATCCTGTTACCAGTGGCTGC
TGCCAGTGGCGATAAGTCGTGTCTTACCGGGTTGGACTCAAGACGATAGTTACCGGATAAGGCGCAGCGG
TCGGGCTGAACGGGGGGTTCGTGCACACAGCCCAGCTTGGAGCGAACGACCTACACCGAACTGAGATACC
TACAGCGTGAGCTATGAGAAAGCGCCACGCTTCCCGAAGGGAGAAAGGCGGACAGGTATCCGGTAAGCGG
CAGGGTCGGAACAGGAGAGCGCACGAGGGAGCTTCCAGGGGGAAACGCCTGGTATCTTTATAGTCCTGTC
GGGTTTCGCCACCTCTGACTTGAGCGTCGATTTTTGTGATGCTCGTCAGGGGGGCGGAGCCTATGGAAAA
ACGCCAGCAACGCGGCCTTTTTACGGTTCCTGGCCTTTTGCTGGCCTTTTGCTCACATGTT
Features (pLannotate 1.2.2; 11 found; start..end, strand, type, name):
    121..213     +  CDS            lacI (fragment): lac repressor; lacI; The lac repressor binds to the lac operator to inhibit transcription in E. coli. This inhibition can be relieved by adding lactose or isopropyl-β-D-thiogalactopyranoside (IPTG).
    268..295     -  terminator     rrnB T2 terminator: transcription terminator T2 from the E. coli rrnB gene
    427..470     +  terminator     rrnB T1 terminator: Escherichia coli rrnB; transcription terminator T1 from the E. coli rrnB gene
    517..553     -  CDS            lacZα (fragment): LacZα fragment of β-galactosidase; lacZ fragment
    569..668     +  protein_bind   attL1: mutant version of attL; recombination site for the Gateway® LR reaction LR Clonase™
    680..700     +  RBS            RBS: efficient ribosome binding site from bacteriophage T7 gene 10 (Olins and Rangwala, 1989)
    752..1657    +  CDS            DAR1 (fragment): DAR1_ARATH - Experimental evidence at protein level: Swiss-Prot protein existence level 1. Acts redundantly with DA1 and DAR2 to regulate endoreduplication during leaf development. Together with DA1 and DAR2, modulates the protein stability of the transcription factors TCP14 and TCP15, which repress endoreduplication by directly regulating the expression of cell-cycle genes. From Arabidopsis thaliana (Mouse-ear cress).
   1686..1785    -  protein_bind   attL2: mutant version of attL; recombination site for the Gateway® LR reaction LR Clonase™
   1803..1821    -  promoter       T7 promoter: promoter for bacteriophage T7 RNA polymerase
   1955..2764    +  CDS            KanR: aminoglycoside phosphotransferase; aph(3')-Ia; confers resistance to kanamycin in bacteria or G418 (Geneticin®) in eukaryotes
   2911..3499    +  rep_origin     ori: high-copy-number ColE1/pMB1/pBR322/pUC origin of replication
