[The description below was written by a language model from this plasmid's Addgene catalogue record and pLannotate feature annotations shown in this document.]
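Description:
pDL2 is a Gateway entry clone of about 3.6 kb built on the pENTR-SD-TOPO backbone and intended as the donor in LR recombination reactions. It is propagated in E. coli from a high-copy ColE1/pUC-type origin and selected with kanamycin through an aph(3')-Ia aminoglycoside phosphotransferase gene. Upstream of the cloning region sit the rrnB T1 and T2 transcription terminators, which insulate the insert from read-through transcription originating in the backbone. Short lacI and lacZα fragments also appear in the annotation but are probably backbone remnants rather than functional parts.

The insert, catalogued as ID#2 from Arabidopsis thaliana, was introduced by TOPO cloning and lies between attL1 and attL2. The record does not define ID#2 further, but the sequence annotation identifies the roughly 900 bp coding region as similar to a fragment of DAR1, a protein that acts with DA1 and DAR2 in regulating endoreduplication during leaf development. The associated publication title indicates that the construct belongs to a toolkit of NLR integrated domains for identifying plant pathogen effector targets, so "ID" most likely stands for integrated domain. The exact gene of origin should not be assumed from the annotation match alone. A bacteriophage T7 gene 10 ribosome binding site, characteristic of the SD version of the backbone, sits just after attL1 and ahead of the insert. A T7 promoter lies outside attL2 and points back towards the insert. No eukaryotic promoter, tag or reporter is annotated, so expression depends on the destination vector. LR Clonase recombination with an attR-containing destination vector transfers the fragment, in a defined orientation, into whichever expression context is needed.
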