Addgene plasmid #175884: pDL2
Purpose: pENTRY for Gateway LR reaction
Depositing lab: Nemo Peeters. Depositing organization: CNRS UMR 2594, INRA UMR 0441, Laboratoire des Interactions Plantes Micro-organismes (LIPM). Publication: An NLR integrated domain toolkit to identify plant pathogen effector targets. Landry D, Mila I, Sabbagh CRR, Zaffuto M, Pouzet C, Tremousaygue D, Dabos P, Deslandes L, Peeters N. Plant J. 2023 Sep;115(5):1443-1457. doi: 10.1111/tpj.16331. Epub 2023 Jul 24. PubMed 37248633.
Backbone
  Vector backbone: pENTR-SD-TOPO
  Vector type: pENTRY clone
Growth in bacteria
  Bacterial resistance: Kanamycin, 50 μg/mL
  Growth temperature: 37°C
  Growth strain: DH5alpha
  Copy number: High Copy
Gene/Insert
  Gene/Insert name: ID#2
  Species: A. thaliana (mustard weed)
  Cloning method: TOPO Cloning
  Sequencing primers: 5′ n/a
Terms and licenses: Academic/Nonprofit Terms; Industry Terms: Not Available to Industry
Depositor comments: Peeters lab uses Mach1 cells for transformation. Please visit https://www.biorxiv.org/content/10.1101/2021.08.23.457316v2 for bioRxiv preprint.
How to cite: pDL2 was a gift from Nemo Peeters (Addgene plasmid # 175884 ; http://n2t.net/addgene:175884 ; RRID:Addgene_175884)
